LOCUS       Exported 5958 bp ds-DNA circular SYN 12-MAY-2021
DEFINITION  synthetic circular DNA
ACCESSION   .
VERSION     .
KEYWORDS    pDN-NG1Tt
SOURCE      synthetic DNA construct
  ORGANISM  synthetic DNA construct
REFERENCE   1 (bases 1 to 5958)
  AUTHORS   Nevozhay D, Adams RM, Murphy KF, Josic K, Balazsi G
  TITLE     Negative autoregulation linearizes the dose-response and suppresses
            the heterogeneity of gene expression.
  JOURNAL   Proc Natl Acad Sci U S A. 2009 Mar 31;106(13):5123-8. doi:
            10.1073/pnas.0809901106. Epub 2009 Mar 11.
  PUBMED    19279212
REFERENCE   2 (bases 1 to 5958)
  AUTHORS   .
  TITLE     Direct Submission
  JOURNAL   Exported May 12, 2021 from SnapGene Server 1.1.58
            http://www.snapgene.com
FEATURES             Location/Qualifiers
     source          1..5958
                     /organism="synthetic DNA construct"
                     /mol_type="other DNA"
     primer_bind     complement(29..51)
                     /label=pGEX 3'
                     /note="pGEX vectors, reverse primer"
     primer_bind     151..170
                     /label=pRS-marker
                     /note="pRS vectors, use to sequence yeast selectable
                     marker"
     promoter        191..472
                     /gene="S. cerevisiae TRP1"
                     /label=TRP1 promoter
     CDS             473..1147
                     /codon_start=1
                     /gene="S. cerevisiae TRP1"
                     /product="phosphoribosylanthranilate isomerase, required
                     for tryptophan biosynthesis"
                     /label=TRP1
                     /note="yeast auxotrophic marker"
                     /translation="MSVINFTGSSGPLVKVCGLQSTEAAECALDSDADLLGIICVPNRK
                     RTIDPVIARKISSLVKAYKNSSGTPKYLVGVFRNQPKEDVLALVNDYGIDIVQLHGDES
                     WQEYQEFLGLPVIKRLVFPKDCNILLSAASQKPHSFIPLFDSEAGGTGELLDWNSISDW
                     VGRQESPESLHFMLAGGLTPENVGDALRLNGVIGVDVSGGVETNGVKDSNKIANFVKNA
                     KK"
     rep_origin      complement(1246..1701)
                     /direction=LEFT
                     /label=f1 ori
                     /note="f1 bacteriophage origin of replication; arrow
                     indicates direction of (+) strand synthesis"
     primer_bind     complement(1383..1404)
                     /label=F1ori-F
                     /note="F1 origin, forward primer"
     primer_bind     1595..1614
                     /label=F1ori-R
                     /note="F1 origin, reverse primer"
     terminator      1779..1944
                     /gene="S. cerevisiae ADH1"
                     /label=ADH1 terminator
                     /note="transcription terminator for the S. cerevisiae
                     alcohol dehydrogenase 1 (ADH1) gene"
     primer_bind     1865..1889
                     /label=pHybLex-R
                     /note="ADH terminator, reverse primer"
     protein_bind    2439..2455
                     /label=lac operator
                     /bound_moiety="lac repressor encoded by lacI"
                     /note="The lac repressor binds to the lac operator to
                     inhibit transcription in E. coli. This inhibition can be
                     relieved by adding lactose or
                     isopropyl-beta-D-thiogalactopyranoside (IPTG)."
     promoter        2586..3027
                     /gene="S. cerevisiae GAL1"
                     /label=GAL1 promoter
                     /note="inducible promoter, regulated by Gal4"
     protein_bind    2586..2703
                     /label=UAS
                     /bound_moiety="Gal4"
                     /note="upstream activating sequence mediating
                     Gal4-dependent induction"
     primer_bind     2998..3021
                     /label=GAL1
                     /note="S. cerevisiae GAL1 promoter, forward primer"
     CDS             3051..3674
                     /codon_start=1
                     /gene="tetR from transposon Tn10"
                     /product="tetracycline repressor TetR"
                     /label=TetR
                     /note="TetR binds to the tetracycline operator tetO to
                     inhibit transcription. This inhibition can be relieved by
                     adding tetracycline or doxycycline."
                     /translation="MSRLDKSKVINSALELLNEVGIEGLTTRKLAQKLGVEQPTLYWHV
                     KNKRALLDALAIEMLDRHHTHFCPLEGESWQDFLRNNAKSFRCALLSHRDGAKVHLGTR
                     PTEKQYETLENQLAFLCQQGFSLENALYALSAVGHFTLGCVLEDQEHQVAKEERETPTT
                     DSMPPLLRQAIELFDHQGAEPAFLFGLELIICGLEKQLKCESGS"
     primer_bind     complement(3124..3143)
                     /label=Tet-R
                     /note="Tetracycline resistance gene, reverse primer"
     terminator      3707..3896
                     /gene="S. cerevisiae CYC1"
                     /label=CYC1 terminator
                     /note="transcription terminator for CYC1"
     primer_bind     complement(3968..3985)
                     /label=L4440
                     /note="L4440 vector, forward primer"
     rep_origin      complement(4139..4727)
                     /direction=LEFT
                     /label=ori
                     /note="high-copy-number ColE1/pMB1/pBR322/pUC origin of
                     replication"
     primer_bind     complement(4219..4238)
                     /label=pBR322ori-F
                     /note="pBR322 origin, forward primer"
     CDS             complement(4898..5758)
                     /codon_start=1
                     /gene="bla"
                     /product="beta-lactamase"
                     /label=AmpR
                     /note="confers resistance to ampicillin, carbenicillin, and
                     related antibiotics"
                     /translation="MSIQHFRVALIPFFAAFCLPVFAHPETLVKVKDAEDQLGARVGYI
                     ELDLNSGKILESFRPEERFPMMSTFKVLLCGAVLSRIDAGQEQLGRRIHYSQNDLVEYS
                     PVTEKHLTDGMTVRELCSAAITMSDNTAANLLLTTIGGPKELTAFLHNMGDHVTRLDRW
                     EPELNEAIPNDERDTTMPVAMATTLRKLLTGELLTLASRQQLIDWMEADKVAGPLLRSA
                     LPAGWFIADKSGAGERGSRGIIAALGPDGKPSRIVVIYTTGSQATMDERNRQIAEIGAS
                     LIKHW"
     primer_bind     5521..5540
                     /label=Amp-R
                     /note="Ampicillin resistance gene, reverse primer"
     promoter        complement(5759..5863)
                     /gene="bla"
                     /label=AmpR promoter
     primer_bind     5931..5949
                     /label=pBRforEco
                     /note="pBR322 vectors, upsteam of EcoRI site, forward
                     primer"
ORIGIN
        1 tcgcgcgttt cggtgatgac ggtgaaaacc tctgacacat gcagctcccg gagacggtca
       61 cagcttgtct gtaagcggat gccgggagca gacaagcccg tcagggcgcg tcagcgggtg
      121 ttggcgggtg tcggggctgg cttaactatg cggcatcaga gcagattgta ctgagagtgc
      181 accatagatc aacgacatta ctatatatat aatataggaa gcatttaata gaacagcatc
      241 gtaatatatg tgtactttgc agttatgacg ccagatggca gtagtggaag atattcttta
      301 ttgaaaaata gcttgtcacc ttacgtacaa tcttgatccg gagcttttct ttttttgccg
      361 attaagaatt aattcggtcg aaaaaagaaa aggagagggc caagagggag ggcattggtg
      421 actattgagc acgtgagtat acgtgattaa gcacacaaag gcagcttgga gtatgtctgt
      481 tattaatttc acaggtagtt ctggtccatt ggtgaaagtt tgcggcttgc agagcacaga
      541 ggccgcagaa tgtgctctag attccgatgc tgacttgctg ggtattatat gtgtgcccaa
      601 tagaaagaga acaattgacc cggttattgc aaggaaaatt tcaagtcttg taaaagcata
      661 taaaaatagt tcaggcactc cgaaatactt ggttggcgtg tttcgtaatc aacctaagga
      721 ggatgttttg gctctggtca atgattacgg cattgatatc gtccaactgc atggagatga
      781 gtcgtggcaa gaataccaag agttcctcgg tttgccagtt attaaaagac tcgtatttcc
      841 aaaagactgc aacatactac tcagtgcagc ttcacagaaa cctcattcgt ttattccctt
      901 gtttgattca gaagcaggtg ggacaggtga acttttggat tggaactcga tttctgactg
      961 ggttggaagg caagagagcc ccgaaagctt acattttatg ttagctggtg gactgacgcc
     1021 agaaaatgtt ggtgatgcgc ttagattaaa tggcgttatt ggtgttgatg taagcggagg
     1081 tgtggagaca aatggtgtaa aagactctaa caaaatagca aatttcgtca aaaatgctaa
     1141 gaaataggtt attactgagt agtatttatt taagtattgt ttgtgcactt gcctatgcgg
     1201 tgtgaaatac cgcacagatg cgtaaggaga aaataccgca tcaggaaatt gtaaacgtta
     1261 atattttgtt aaaattcgcg ttaaattttt gttaaatcag ctcatttttt aaccaatagg
     1321 ccgaaatcgg caaaatccct tataaatcaa aagaatagac cgagataggg ttgagtgttg
     1381 ttccagtttg gaacaagagt ccactattaa agaacgtgga ctccaacgtc aaaggnnnnn
     1441 nnnnnnnnnn nnnnnnnnnn nnnnnnnnnn nnnnnnnnnn nnnntnnnnn nnnnnnnnnn
     1501 nnnnnnnnnn nnnnnnnnnn nnnnnnnnnn nnnnnnnnnn nnnnnnnnnn nnnnnnnnnn
     1561 nnnnnnnnnn nnnnnngnnn nnnnnnnnnn nnnnnnnnnn nnnnnnnnnn nnnnnnnnnn
     1621 nnnnnnnnnn nnnnnnnnnn nnnnnnnnnn nnnnnnnnnn nnnnnnnnnn nnnnnnnnnn
     1681 nnnnnnnnnn nnnnnnnnnn nccattcgcc attcaggctg cgcaactgtt gggaagggcg
     1741 atcggtgcgg gcctcttcgc tattacgcca ctgaattgga gcgacctcat gctatacctg
     1801 agaaagcaac ctgacctaca ggaaagagtt actcaagaat aagaattttc gttttaaaac
     1861 ctaagagtca ctttaaaatt tgtatacact tatttttttt ataacttatt taataataaa
     1921 aatcataaat cataagaaat tcgcttattt agaagtgtca acaacgtatc taccaacgat
     1981 ttgacccttt tccatctttt cgtaaatttc tggcaaggta gacaagccga caaccttgat
     2041 tggagacttg accaaacctc tggcgaagaa ttgttaatta agagctctta agacccactt
     2101 tcacatttaa gttgtttttc taatccgcat atgatcaatt caaggccgaa taagaaggct
     2161 ggctctgcac cttggtgatc aaataattcg atagcttgtc gtaataatgg cggcatacta
     2221 tcagtagtag gtgtttccct ttcttcttta gcgacttgat gctcttgatc ttccaatacg
     2281 caacctaaag taaaatgccc cacagcgctg agtgcatata atgcattctc actagtgcgg
     2341 ccgcccttta gtgagggttg aattcgaatt ttcaaaaatt cttacttttt ttttggatgg
     2401 acgcaaagaa gtttaataat catattacat gtgtgaaatt gttatccgct cacaattcca
     2461 cacaacatat ctaatcttac ttatatgttg tggaaatgta aagagcccca ttatcttagc
     2521 ctaaaaaaac cttctctttg gaactttcag taatacgctt aactgctcat tgctatattg
     2581 aagtacggat tagaagccgc cgagcgggtg acagccctcc gaaggaagac tctcctccgt
     2641 gcgtcctcgt cttcaccggt cgcgttcctg aaacgcagat gtgcctcgcg ccgcactgct
     2701 ccgaacaata aagattctac aatactagct tttatggtta tgaagaggaa aaattggcag
     2761 taacctggcc ccacaaacct tcaaatgaac gaatcaaatt aacaaccata ggatgataat
     2821 gcgattagtt ttttagcctt atttctgggg taattaatca gcgaagcgat gatttttgat
     2881 ctattaacag atatataaat gcaaaaactg cataaccact ttaactaata ctttcaacat
     2941 tttcggtttg tattacttct tattcaaatg taataaaagt atcaacaaaa aattgttaat
     3001 atacctctat actttaacgt caaggagaaa aaaccccgga tcctattaaa atgtctagat
     3061 tagataaaag taaagtgatt aacagcgcat tagagctgct taatgaggtc ggaatcgaag
     3121 gtttaacaac ccgtaaactc gcccagaagc taggtgtaga gcagcctaca ttgtattggc
     3181 atgtaaaaaa taagcgggct ttgctcgacg ccttagccat tgagatgtta gataggcacc
     3241 atactcactt ttgcccttta gaaggggaaa gctggcaaga ttttttacgt aataacgcta
     3301 aaagttttag atgtgcttta ctaagtcatc gcgatggagc aaaagtacat ttaggtacac
     3361 ggcctacaga aaaacagtat gaaactctcg aaaatcaatt agccttttta tgccaacaag
     3421 gtttttcact agagaatgca ttatatgcac tcagcgctgt ggggcatttt actttaggtt
     3481 gcgtattgga agatcaagag catcaagtcg ctaaagaaga aagggaaaca cctactactg
     3541 atagtatgcc gccattatta cgacaagcta tcgaattatt tgatcaccaa ggtgcagagc
     3601 cagccttctt attcggcctt gaattgatca tatgcggatt agaaaaacaa cttaaatgtg
     3661 aaagtgggtc ttaactcgag taagcttggt accgcggcta gctaagatcc gctctaaccg
     3721 aaaaggaagg agttagacaa cctgaagtct aggtccctat ttattttttt atagttatgt
     3781 tagtattaag aacgttattt atatttcaaa tttttctttt ttttctgtac agacgcgtgt
     3841 acgcatgtaa cattatactg aaaaccttgc ttgagaaggt tttgggacgc tcgaagatcc
     3901 agctgcatta atgaatcggc caacgcgcgg ggagaggcgg tttgcgtatt gggcgctctt
     3961 ccgcttcctc gctcactgac tcgctgcgct cggtcgttcg gctgcggcga gcggtatcag
     4021 ctcactcaaa ggcggtaata cggttatcca cagaatcagg ggataacgca ggaaagaaca
     4081 tgtgagcaaa aggccagcaa aaggccagga accgtaaaaa ggccgcgttg ctggcgtttt
     4141 tccataggct ccgcccccct gacgagcatc acaaaaatcg acgctcaagt cagaggtggc
     4201 gaaacccgac aggactataa agataccagg cgtttccccc tggaagctcc ctcgtgcgct
     4261 ctcctgttcc gaccctgccg cttaccggat acctgtccgc ctttctccct tcgggaagcg
     4321 tggcgctttc tcatagctca cgctgtaggt atctcagttc ggtgtaggtc gttcgctcca
     4381 agctgggctg tgtgcacgaa ccccccgttc agcccgaccg ctgcgcctta tccggtaact
     4441 atcgtcttga gtccaacccg gtaagacacg acttatcgcc actggcagca gccactggta
     4501 acaggattag cagagcgagg tatgtaggcg gtgctacaga gttcttgaag tggtggccta
     4561 actacggcta cactagaagg acagtatttg gtatctgcgc tctgctgaag ccagttacct
     4621 tcggaaaaag agttggtagc tcttgatccg gcaaacaaac caccgctggt agcggtggtt
     4681 tttttgtttg caagcagcag attacgcgca gaaaaaaagg atctcaagaa gatcctttga
     4741 tcttttctac ggggtctgac gctcagtgga acgaaaactc acgttaaggg attttggtca
     4801 tgagattatc aaaaaggatc ttcacctaga tccttttaaa ttaaaaatga agttttaaat
     4861 caatctaaag tatatatgag taaacttggt ctgacagtta ccaatgctta atcagtgagg
     4921 cacctatctc agcgatctgt ctatttcgtt catccatagt tgcctgactc cccgtcgtgt
     4981 agataactac gatacgggag ggcttaccat ctggccccag tgctgcaatg ataccgcgag
     5041 acccacgctc accggctcca gatttatcag caataaacca gccagccgga agggccgagc
     5101 gcagaagtgg tcctgcaact ttatccgcct ccatccagtc tattaattgt tgccgggaag
     5161 ctagagtaag tagttcgcca gttaatagtt tgcgcaacgt tgttgccatt gctacaggca
     5221 tcgtggtgtc acgctcgtcg tttggtatgg cttcattcag ctccggttcc caacgatcaa
     5281 ggcgagttac atgatccccc atgttgtgca aaaaagcggt tagctccttc ggtcctccga
     5341 tcgttgtcag aagtaagttg gccgcagtgt tatcactcat ggttatggca gcactgcata
     5401 attctcttac tgtcatgcca tccgtaagat gcttttctgt gactggtgag tactcaacca
     5461 agtcattctg agaatagtgt atgcggcgac cgagttgctc ttgcccggcg tcaatacggg
     5521 ataataccgc gccacatagc agaactttaa aagtgctcat cattggaaaa cgttcttcgg
     5581 ggcgaaaact ctcaaggatc ttaccgctgt tgagatccag ttcgatgtaa cccactcgtg
     5641 cacccaactg atcttcagca tcttttactt tcaccagcgt ttctgggtga gcaaaaacag
     5701 gaaggcaaaa tgccgcaaaa aagggaataa gggcgacacg gaaatgttga atactcatac
     5761 tcttcctttt tcaatattat tgaagcattt atcagggtta ttgtctcatg agcggataca
     5821 tatttgaatg tatttagaaa aataaacaaa taggggttcc gcgcacattt ccccgaaaag
     5881 tgccacctga cgtctaagaa accattatta tcatgacatt aacctataaa aataggcgta
     5941 tcacgaggcc ctttcgtc
//
