[The description below was written by a language model from this plasmid's Addgene catalogue record and the feature table of its GenBank file.]
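Description:
pDN-NG1Tt is a yeast expression plasmid built on the pRS404 backbone, totalling 5958 bp. The feature table shows no yeast replication origin (no 2μ or CEN/ARS element), consistent with pRS404 being an integrating vector, so stable maintenance in Saccharomyces cerevisiae depends on chromosomal integration and selection through the TRP1 auxotrophic marker, which is present with its own promoter. In E. coli the plasmid replicates at high copy from a ColE1/pUC-type origin and is selected with ampicillin through the bla gene. An f1 origin is also present, which allows single-stranded DNA production.

The payload is a single expression cassette in which the wild-type S. cerevisiae GAL1 promoter, including its Gal4-binding upstream activating sequence, drives the 624 bp Tn10 tetracycline repressor (tetR) coding sequence, followed by the CYC1 transcriptional terminator. Because this promoter is the unmodified GAL1 version with no tet operators annotated, TetR production is galactose-inducible but should not be subject to feedback from TetR itself. TetR made from this cassette can bind tetO sites elsewhere to repress a target gene, and that repression is relieved by tetracycline-family inducers. The record also notes an additional, nonfunctional tetR fragment between the SacI and SpeI sites. The feature table annotates an ADH1 terminator and a lac operator upstream of the GAL1 promoter, whose role is not stated.

The plasmid is catalogued as a synthetic biology expression regulator. It comes from a study of how negative autoregulation linearizes dose-response and reduces heterogeneity in gene expression. It plausibly supplies the non-autoregulated repressor for such circuits, although the record does not spell out its exact role.
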