Addgene plasmid #44523: pDN-NG1Tt
Depositing lab: Gabor Balazsi. Depositing organization: University of Texas MD Anderson Cancer Center. Publication: Negative autoregulation linearizes the dose-response and suppresses the heterogeneity of gene expression. Nevozhay D, Adams RM, Murphy KF, Josic K, Balazsi G. Proc Natl Acad Sci U S A. 2009 Mar 31;106(13):5123-8. doi: 10.1073/pnas.0809901106. Epub 2009 Mar 11. PubMed 19279212.
Backbone
  Vector backbone: pRS404
  Backbone manufacturer: Stratagene
  Backbone size w/o insert (bp): 4274
  Total vector size (bp): 5958
  Modifications to backbone: CYC1 transcriptional terminator present downstream of inserts (between XhoI and PvuII sites). Additional, nonfunctional tetracycline repressor (tetR) fragment present between SacI and SpeI sites.
  Vector type: Yeast Expression, Synthetic Biology ; Expression regulator/reporter
  Selectable markers: TRP1
Growth in bacteria
  Bacterial resistance: Ampicillin, 100 μg/mL
  Growth temperature: 37°C
  Growth strain: XL10 Gold
  Copy number: High Copy
Gene/Insert 1
  Gene/Insert name: PGal1 (wt) promoter (alt name: Yeast GAL1 promoter)
  Species: S. cerevisiae (budding yeast)
  Insert size (bp): 450
  Entrez Gene: GAL1 (a.k.a. YBR020W)
  Promoter: PGal1 (wt)
  Cloning method: Restriction Enzyme; 5′ cloning site AgeI (not destroyed); 3′ cloning site BamHI (not destroyed)
  Sequencing primers: 5′ Gal1ProF2 (CGAAGCGATGATTTTTGATC); 3′ Tet-R (GGCGAGTTTACGGGTTGTTA)
Gene/Insert 2
  Gene/Insert name: tetR (alt name: Tetracycline repressor)
  Species: Synthetic; E. Coli
  Insert size (bp): 624
  Cloning method: Restriction Enzyme; 5′ cloning site BamHI (not destroyed); 3′ cloning site XhoI (not destroyed)
  Sequencing primers: 5′ GAL1
Terms and licenses: Academic/Nonprofit Terms; Industry Terms: Not Available to Industry
How to cite: pDN-NG1Tt was a gift from Gabor Balazsi (Addgene plasmid # 44523 ; http://n2t.net/addgene:44523 ; RRID:Addgene_44523)
