>Addgene plasmid #44523 | pDN-NG1Tt | addgene partial sequence | sequence record 62676 | Tet-R 5'-GGCGAGTTTACGGGTTGTTA-3'
ATTCCGACCTCATTAAGCAGCTCTAATGCGCTGTTAATCACTTTACTTTTATCTAATCTAGACATTTTAA
TAGGATCCGGGGTTTTTTCTCCTTGACGTTAAAGTATAGAGGTATATTAACAATTTTTTGTTGATACTTT
TATTACATTTGAATAAGAAGTAATACAAACCGAAAATGTTGAAAGTATTAGTTAAAGTGGTTATGCAGTT
TTTGCATTTATATATCTGTTAATAGATCAAAAATCATCGCTTCGCTGATTAATTACCCCAGAAATAAGGC
TAAAAAACTAATCGCATTATCATCCTATGGTTGTTAATTTGATTCGTTCATTTGAAGGTTTGTGGGGCCA
GGTTACTGCCAATTTTTCCTCTTCATAACCATAAAAGCTAGTATTGTAGAATCTTTATTGTTCGGAGCAG
TGCGGCGCGAGGCACATCTGCGTTTCAGGAACGCGACCGGTGAAGACGAGGACGCACGGAGGAGAGTCTT
CCTTCGGAGGGCTGTCACCCGCTCGGCGGCTTCTAATCCGTACTTCAATATAGCAATGAGCAGTTAAGCG
TATTACTGAAAGTTCCAAAGAGAAGGTTTTTTTAGGCTAAGATAATGGGGCTCTTTACATTTCCACAACA
TATAAGTAAGATTAGATATGTTGTGTGGAATTGTGAGCGGATAACAATTTCACACATGTAATATGATTAT
TAAACTTCTTTGCGTCCATCCAAAAAAAAAGTAAGAATTTTTGAAAATTCGAATTCAACCCTCACTAAAG
GGCGGCCGCACTAGTGAGAATGCATTATATGCACTCAGCGCTGTGGGGCATTTTACTTTAGGTTGCGTAT
TGGAAGATCAAGAGCATCAAGTCGCTAAAGAAGAAAGGGAAACACCTACTACTGATAGTATGCCGCCATT
ATTACGACAAGCTATCGAATTATT
