>Addgene plasmid #44523 | pDN-NG1Tt | addgene partial sequence | sequence record 62677 | pRSII-F1 5'-CGGCATCAGAGCAGATTGTAC-3'
TAGATCAACGACATTACTATATATATAATATAGGAAGCATTTAATAGAACAGCATCGTAATATATGTGTA
CTTTGCAGTTATGACGCCAGATGGCAGTAGTGGAAGATATTCTTTATTGAAAAATAGCTTGTCACCTTAC
GTACAATCTTGATCCGGAGCTTTTCTTTTTTTGCCGATTAAGAATTAATTCGGTCGAAAAAAGAAAAGGA
GAGGGCCAAGAGGGAGGGCATTGGTGACTATTGAGCACGTGAGTATACGTGATTAAGCACACAAAGGCAG
CTTGGAGTATGTCTGTTATTAATTTCACAGGTAGTTCTGGTCCATTGGTGAAAGTTTGCGGCTTGCAGAG
CACAGAGGCCGCAGAATGTGCTCTAGATTCCGATGCTGACTTGCTGGGTATTATATGTGTGCCCAATAGA
AAGAGAACAATTGACCCGGTTATTGCAAGGAAAATTTCAAGTCTTGTAAAAGCATATAAAAATAGTTCAG
GCACTCCGAAATACTTGGTTGGCGTGTTTCGTAATCAACCTAAGGAGGATGTTTTGGCTCTGGTCAATGA
TTACGGCATTGATATCGTCCAACTGCATGGAGATGAGTCGTGGCAAGAATACCAAGAGTTCCTCGGTTTG
CCAGTTATTAAAAGACTCGTATTTCCAAAAGACTGCAACATACTACTCAGTGCAGCTTCACAGAAACCTC
ATTCGTTTATTCCCTTGTTTGATTCAGAAGCAGGTGGGACAGGTGAACTTTTGGATTGGAACTCGATTTC
TGACTGGGTTGGAAGGCAAGAGAGCCCCGAAAGCTTACATTTTATGTTAGCTGGTGGACTGACGCCAGAA
AA
