>Addgene plasmid #44523 | pDN-NG1Tt | addgene partial sequence | sequence record 62678 | GAL1 5'-AATATACCTCTATACTTTAACGTC-3'
AACCCCGGATCCTATTAAAATGTCTAGATTAGATAAAAGTAAAGTGATTAACAGCGCATTAGAGCTGCTT
AATGAGGTCGGAATCGAAGGTTTAACAACCCGTAAACTCGCCCAGAAGCTAGGTGTAGAGCAGCCTACAT
TGTATTGGCATGTAAAAAATAAGCGGGCTTTGCTCGACGCCTTAGCCATTGAGATGTTAGATAGGCACCA
TACTCACTTTTGCCCTTTAGAAGGGGAAAGCTGGCAAGATTTTTTACGTAATAACGCTAAAAGTTTTAGA
TGTGCTTTACTAAGTCATCGCGATGGAGCAAAAGTACATTTAGGTACACGGCCTACAGAAAAACAGTATG
AAACTCTCGAAAATCAATTAGCCTTTTTATGCCAACAAGGTTTTTCACTAGAGAATGCATTATATGCACT
CAGCGCTGTGGGGCATTTTACTTTAGGTTGCGTATTGGAAGATCAAGAGCATCAAGTCGCTAAAGAAGAA
AGGGAAACACCTACTACTGATAGTATGCCGCCATTATTACGACAAGCTATCGAATTATTTGATCACCAAG
GTGCAGAGCCAGCCTTCTTATTCGGCCTTGAATTGATCATATGCGGATTAGAAAAACAACTTAAATGTGA
AAGTGGGTCTTAACTCGAGTAAGCTTGGTACCGCGGCTAGCTAAGATCCGCTCTAACCGAAAAGGAAGGA
GTTAGACAACCTGAAGTCTAGGTCCCTATTTATTTTTTTATAGTTATGTTAGTATTAAGAACGTTATTTA
TATTTCAAATTTTTCTTTTTTTTCTGTACAGACGCGTGTACGCATGTAACATTATACTGAAAACCTTGCT
TGAGAA
